>Addgene plasmid #174516 | pMB1_1R26PylRS(CbzK)_AfTyrRS(p-I-Phe)_AlvtRNA-ΔNPyl(8)(CGA)_AftRNA-Tyr(A01)(CUA) | addgene full sequence | sequence record 343328 | Addgene NGS Result
GAATGGTGCATGCAAGGAGCCCGAGATGCGCCGCGTGCGGCTGCTGGAGATGGCGGACGCGATGGATATG
TTCTGGCGGCCGCATAATGCTTAAGTCGAACAGAAAGTAATCGTATTGTACACGGCCGCATAATCGAAAT
TAAATTGGATATCGGCAGGCCACGCGATCGCTGACGTCGGTACCCTCGAGTCTGGTAAAGAAACCGCTGC
TGCGAAATTTGAACGCCAGCACATGGACTCGTCTACTAGCGCAGCTTAATTAACCTAGGCTGCTGCCACC
GCTGAGCAATAACTAGCATAACCCCTTGGGGCCTCTAAACGGGTCTTGAGGGGTTTTTTGCTGAAACCTC
AGGCATTTGAGAAGCACACGGTCACACTGCTTCCGGTAGTCAATAAACCGGTAAACCAGCAATAGACATA
AGCGGCTATTTAACGACCCTGCCCTGAACCGACGACCGGGTCATCGTGGCCGGATCTTGCGGCCCCTCGG
CTTGAACGAATTGTTAGACATTAGAAAAACTCATCGAGCATCAAATGAAACTGCAATTTATTCATATCAG
GATTATCAATACCATATTTTTGAAAAAGCCGTTTCTGTAAACTAGGAGAAAACTCACCGAGGCAGTTCCA
TAGGATGGCAAGATCCTGGTATCGGTCTGCGATTCCGACTCGTCCAACATCAATACAACCTATTAATTTC
CCCTCGTCAAAAATAAGGTTATCAAGACTGAAATCACCATGAGTGACGACACTATCCGGACTGAATGGCA
AAAGTTTATGCATTTCTTTCCAGACTTGTTCAACAGGCCAGCCATTACGCTCGTCATCAAAATCACTCGC
ATCAACCAAACCGTTATTCATTCGACTTTGCGCCTGAGCGAGACGAAATACGCGGTCGCTGTTAAAAGGA
CAATTACAAACAGGAATGCTATGCAACCGGCGCAGGAACACTGCCAGCGCATCAACAATATTTTCACCAC
TATCAGGATATTCTTCTAATACCTGGAATGCTGTTTTCCCGGGGATCGCAGTGGTGAGTAACCATGCATC
ATCAGGAGTACGGATAAAATGCTTGATGGTCGGAAGAGGCATAAATTCCGTCAGCCAGTTTAGTCTGACC
ATCTCATCTGTAACATCATTGGCAACGCTACCTTTGCCATGTTTCAGAAACAACTCTGGCGCATCGGGCT
TCCCATACAATCGATAGATTGTCGCACCACTTTGCCCGACATTATCGCGAGCCCATTTATACCCATATAA
ATCAGCATCCATGTTGGAATTTAATCGCGGCCTAGAGCAAGACGTTTCCCGTTGAATATGGCTCATACTC
TTCCTTTTTCAATATTATTGAAGCATTTATCAGGGTTATTGTCTCATGAGCGGATACATATTTGAATGTA
TTTAGAAAAATAAACAAATAGGGGTTCCGCGAAAGGCCAGCAAAAGGCCAGGAACCGTAAAAAGGCCGCG
TTGCTGGCGTTTTTCCATAGGCTCCGCCCCCCTGACGAGCATCACAAAAATCGACGCTCAAGTCAGAGGT
GGCGAAACCCGACAGGACTATAAAGATACCAGGCGTTTCCCCCTGGAAGCTCCCTCGTGCGCTCTCCTGT
TCCGACCCTGCCGCTTACCGGATACCTGTCCGCCTTTCTCCCTTCGGGAAGCGTGGCGCTTTCTCATAGC
TCACGCTGTAGGTATCTCAGTTCGGTGTAGGTCGTTCGCTCCAAGCTGGGCTGTGTGCACGAACCCCCCG
TTCAGCCCGACCGCTGCGCCTTATCCGGTAACTATCGTCTTGAGTCCAACCCTGTAAGACACGACTTATC
GCCACTGGCAGCAGCCACTGGTAACAGGATTAGCAGAGCGAGGTATGTAGGCGGTGCTACAGAGTTCTTG
AAGTGGTGGCCTAACTACGGCTACACTAGAAGGACAGTATTTGGTATCTGCGCTCTGCTGAAGCCAGTTA
CCTTCGGAAAAAGAGTTGGTAGCTCTTGATCCGGCAAACAAACCACCGCTGGTAGCGGTGGTTTTTTTTG
TTTGCAAGCAGCAGATTACGCGCAGAAAAAAAGGATCTCAAGAAGATCCTTTGATCTTTTCTACGGGGTC
TGACGCTCAGTGGAACGAAAACTCACGTTAAGGGATTTTGGGGATCCTCGGGAGTTGTCAGCCTGTCCCG
CTTATAAGATCATACGCCGTTATACGTTGTTTACGCTTTGAGGAATCCCATATGGCAGAACATTTTACAG
ATGCACAGATTCAGCGCTTACGCGAGTATGGTAATGGGACATATAAGGATATGGAGTTCGCAGACGTGAG
TGCGCGTGAAAAGGCGTTCACGAAGCTTATGTCTGATGCCAGTCGCGATAATGAAAGTGCCCTTAAGGGA
ATGATTGCGCACCCTGCACGCCAGGGTTTAAGTCGCTTAATGAATGACATTGCAGACGCTTTGGTGGCTG
ATGGATTTATTGAAGTTCGCACACCCATTATTATCAGTAAAGATGCTTTAGCCAAAATGACAATCACTCC
CGATAAACCATTATTCAAACAAGTATTTTGGATTGATGATAAACGCGCTCTGCGTCCAATGTTAGCCCCG
TCTCTGGGCACGGTCCTGCGTAGCCTGCGTGATCATACTGACGGCCCTGTCAAAATTTTCGAAATGGGCT
CTTGTTTTCGCAAAGAAAGCCACAGTGGGATGCACCTGGAAGAGTTTACCATGTTAAACCTGGTAGATAT
GGGCCCCGCCGGCGATGCCACTGAGTCCCTGAAGAAATATATTGGGATCGTAATGAAGGCCGCCGGGCTG
CCTGACTACCAATTAGTCCACGAGGAATCTGATGTGTATAAAGAAACGATTGATGTTGAAATCAACGGAC
AAGAGGTTTGTAGCGCTGCTGTAGGTCCTCACTATTTGGATGCCGCCCATGACGTGCACGAGCCGTGGGC
AGGGGCAGGGTTCGGCCTGGAGCGCCTGCTGACAATTCGCCAGGGATATAGCACAGTGATGAAAGGGGGA
GCTTCCACAACCTATTTGAACGGGGCTAAGATGGACTAACCTATTGAAGGGTTGCTAAGAATAACAAGAT
CAAATAAGGAGGTTTTTTATGGACATTACGGAAAAACTGCGCTTGATTACGCGCAACGCGGAGGAAGTCG
TAACAGAAGAAGAGTTGCGTCAGTTGATTGAAACAAAAGAAAAACCCCGTGCAATTGTAGGCTATGAACC
AAGTGGCGAGATCCATTTAGGTCATATGATGACCGTCCAGAAACTGATGGATTTACAAGAGGCGGGATTT
GAGATTATTGTCATGCTTGCGGACATCCTGGCATACTTGAATGAAAAAGGTACATTCGAGGAGATTGCCG
AAGTGGCAGACTACAATAAAAAAGTCTTCATTGCATTAGGACTTGACGAAAGCCGCGCCAAATTCGTCTT
GGGTAGCGAATATGAGCTGAGCCGTGACTACGTGTTAGACGTGTTAAAGATGGCCCGTATCACTACGCTT
AATCGTGCGCGTCGCAGCATGGATGAGGTCAGCCGCCGCAAGGAAGATCCAATGGTTTCCCAAATGATTT
ACCCGCTTATGCAGGCACTGACGGGGGCTCATTTAGGAGTGGACCTTGCCGTAGGTGGAATCGACCAACG
TAAGATCCATATGCTGGCGCGCGAAAACCTGCCTCGCTTGGGATATAGTAGCCCGGTGTGTTTACATACG
CCGATTCTGGTGGGGTTAGACGGACAAAAGATGAGTAGCAGTAAGGGAAATTACATTAGTGTTCGTGATC
CTCCAGAAGAGGTGGAGCGTAAAATCCGTAAAGCTTATTGCCCGGCAGGAGTGGTCGAGGAGAATCCGAT
TCTGGATATTGCCAAGTATCACATTTTGCCCCGTTTTGGTAAGATCGTAGTAGAGCGCGATGCTAAGGTT
GGAGGGGACGTTGAATACGCGAGTTTCGAGGAATTGGCAGAAGACTTTAAGTCTGGTCAGCTGCATCCAG
GGAGGTTAAAGATCGCGGTCGCTAAATATTTGAATATGCTGTTGGAGGATGCCCGTAAACGTCTGGGCGT
GTCTGTTTAAGTCTTCCACTGCTAGCATTAACATTAGCGACCGGCAAGCAGGATAGTAAGGAGGTTTTTT
ATGACGGTGAAATACACAGACGCGCAGATTCAGCGTTTACGCGAGTATCTCCTATCTGAATGGGGCCAAA
ATTAATTAAGGAGGACATCCTGCCGTTTCAAACGCTAAATTGCCTGATGCGCTACGCTTATCAGGCCTAC
ATGATCTCTGCAATATATTGAGTTTGCGTGCTTTTGTAGGCCGGATAAGGCGTTCACGCCGCATCCGGCA
AGAAACAGCAAACAATCCAAAACGCCGCGTTCGGCGGTCGACACAGATGTAGGTGTTCCACAGGGTAGCC
AGCAGCATCCTGCGATGCAGATCCGGAACATAATGGTGCAGGGCGCTTGTTTCGGCGTGGGTATGGTGGC
AGGCCCCGTGGCCGGGGGACTGTTGGGCGCTGCCGGCACCTGTCCTACGAGTTGCATGATAAAGAAGACA
GTCATAAGTGCGGCGACGATAGTCATGCCCCGCGCCCACCGGAAGGAGCTACCGGCAGCGGTGCGGACTG
TTGTAACTCAGAATAAGAAATGAGGCCGCTCATGGCGTTCTGTTGCCCGTCTCACTGGTGAAAAGAAAAA
CAACCCTGGCGCCGCTTCTTTGAGCGAACGATCAAAAATAAGTGGCGCCCCATCAAAAAAATATTCTCAA
CATAAAAAACTTTGTGTAATACTTGTAACGCTAGATCTGGGGGACGGTCCGGCGACCAGCGGGTCTCGAA
AACCTAGCCTTGCGGGGTTCGACACCCCGGTCTCTCGCCAAATTTTGCACCCAGCAAACTTGGTACGTAA
ACGCATCGTCCCGCCCTAGCTCAGAGGTAGAGCGTGCTTCTCTAAAAAGCATGGTCCCCGGTTCAAATCC
TGGGGGCGGGACCAACTAGTATCCTTAGCGAAAGCTAAGGATTTTTTTTAAGCTTGGCACTGGCCGTCGT
TTTACAACGTCGTGACTGGGAAAACCCTGGCGTTACCCAACTTAATCGCCTTGCAGCACATCCCCCTTTC
GCCAGACGCTCTCCCTTATGCGACTCCTGCATTAGGAAGCAGCCCAGTAGTAGGTTGAGGCCGTTGAGCA
CCGCCGCCGCAAG
Features (pLannotate 1.2.2; 15 found; start..end, strand, type, name):
    197..238     +  CDS            S-Tag (fragment): affinity and epitope tag derived from pancreatic ribonuclease A
    268..285     +  CDS            SET1 (fragment): solubility-enhancement tag derived from T7 phage gene 10B
    293..340     +  terminator     T7 terminator: transcription terminator for bacteriophage T7 RNA polymerase
    511..1326    -  CDS            KanR: aminoglycoside phosphotransferase; aph(3')-Ia; confers resistance to kanamycin in bacteria or G418 (Geneticin®) in eukaryotes
   1327..1431    -  promoter       AmpR promoter: bla
   1482..2071    -  rep_origin     ori: high-copy-number ColE1/pMB1/pBR322/pUC origin of replication
   3099..4067    +  CDS            tyrS: SYY_ARCFU - Experimental evidence at protein level: Swiss-Prot protein existence level 1. Catalyzes the attachment of tyrosine to tRNA(Tyr) in a two- step reaction: tyrosine is first activated by ATP to form Tyr-AMP and then transferred to the acceptor end of tRNA(Tyr). From Archaeoglobus fulgidus (strain ATCC 49558 / VC-16 / DSM 4304 / JCM 9628 / NBRC 100126).
   4377..4466    -  CDS            YPB2_ECOLX (fragment): Protein predicted: Swiss-Prot protein existence level 4. From Escherichia coli.
   4453..4510    +  CDS            TcR (fragment): tetracycline efflux protein; tet; confers resistance to tetracycline
   4507..4600    -  CDS            TcR (fragment): tetracycline efflux protein; tet; confers resistance to tetracycline
   4660..4703    +  CDS            lacI (fragment): lac repressor; lacI; The lac repressor binds to the lac operator to inhibit transcription in E. coli. This inhibition can be relieved by adding lactose or isopropyl-β-D-thiogalactopyranoside (IPTG).
   4909..4980    +  ncRNA          tRNA: Accession: RF00005 - tRNA
   4991..5020    +  terminator     bacterial terminator (fragment): putative bacterial transcription terminator
   5028..5115    +  CDS            lacZα (fragment): LacZα fragment of β-galactosidase; lacZ fragment
   5115..19      -  CDS            TcR (fragment) (across the origin): tetracycline efflux protein; tet; confers resistance to tetracycline
