[The description below was written by a language model from this plasmid's Addgene catalogue record and pLannotate feature annotations shown in this document.]
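Description:
pMB1_1R26PylRS(CbzK)_AfTyrRS(p-I-Phe)_AlvtRNA-ΔNPyl(8)(CGA)_AftRNA-Tyr(A01)(CUA) is a bacterial expression plasmid for genetic code expansion that carries two orthogonal aminoacyl-tRNA synthetase/tRNA pairs on a single pMB1-origin backbone. It replicates through the ColE1/pMB1-type origin and is selected with kanamycin via an aph(3')-Ia gene, which the annotation places downstream of a bla (AmpR) promoter. According to the record, the whole backbone and the synthetase genes were recoded to the Syn61 codon scheme, so that the plasmid's own genes avoid the codons being reassigned.

The first pair is the 1R26 pyrrolysyl-tRNA synthetase with Y126G and M129L substitutions, selective for CbzK, together with the M. alvus ΔNPyl tRNA variant (8) bearing a CGA anticodon, which reads the TCG sense codon. The second is the Archaeoglobus fulgidus tyrosyl-tRNA synthetase carrying six active-site substitutions (Y36I, L69M, H74L, Q116E, D165T, I166G) for p-iodophenylalanine, paired with an A. fulgidus tRNA-Tyr variant (A01) with a CUA anticodon that decodes the amber TAG codon. Both synthetases are listed under GlnS promoters and both tRNAs under lpp promoters. Used together, the pairs direct two distinct non-canonical amino acids into one protein in response to TCG and TAG; the associated work concerns sense codon reassignment and encoded polymer synthesis.

The automated feature table identifies the A. fulgidus tyrS coding sequence, one tRNA and a nearby terminator, but not the PylRS gene, the second tRNA or the GlnS and lpp promoters. The short tag, TcR, lacI and lacZα fragments it reports appear to be backbone remnants or incidental matches. The sequenced record is 5,193 nt, slightly larger than the catalogued 5,055 bp.
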