Addgene plasmid #174516: pMB1_1R26PylRS(CbzK)_AfTyrRS(p-I-Phe)_AlvtRNA-ΔNPyl(8)(CGA)_AftRNA-Tyr(A01)(CUA)
Purpose: Recoded double aaRS/tRNA plasmid with 1R26PylRS/AlvtRNA-ΔNPyl(8)(CGA) & AfTyrRS/AftRNA-Tyr(A01)(CUA) to incorporate CbzK into the TCG codon & p-I-Phe into the TAG codon.
Depositing lab: Jason W Chin. Depositing organization: MRC Laboratory of Molecular Biology. Publication: Sense codon reassignment enables viral resistance and encoded polymer synthesis. Robertson WE, Funke LFH, de la Torre D, Fredens J, Elliott TS, Spinck M, Christova Y, Cervettini D, Boge FL, Liu KC, Buse S, Maslen S, Salmond GPC, Chin JW. Science. 2021 Jun 4;372(6546):1057-1062. doi: 10.1126/science.abg3029. PubMed 34083482.
Backbone
  Vector backbone: pMB1
  Backbone size w/o insert (bp): 3068
  Total vector size (bp): 5055
  Modifications to backbone: The whole backbone was recoded according to Syn61
  Vector type: Bacterial Expression
Growth in bacteria
  Bacterial resistance: Kanamycin, 50 μg/mL
  Growth temperature: 37°C
  Growth strain: DH5alpha
  Copy number: Unknown
Gene/Insert 1
  Gene/Insert name: PylS_1R26 - CBZK
  Insert size (bp): 838
  Mutation: Recoded; Y126G-M129L
  Promoter: GlnS
  Cloning method: Gibson Cloning
  Sequencing primers: 5′ TGTAGGTCGTTCGCTCCAAG
Gene/Insert 2
  Gene/Insert name: Af_TyrRS - p-I-Phe
  Species: A.fulgidus
  Insert size (bp): 972
  Mutation: Recoded; Y36I-L69M-H74L-Q116E-D165T-I166G
  Promoter: GlnS
  Cloning method: Gibson Cloning
  Sequencing primers: 5′ AGCTtccACAACCTATTTGAACGG
Gene/Insert 3
  Gene/Insert name: Ma tRNA pylT(8) with CGA anticodon
  Species: M. alvus
  Insert size (bp): 72
  Mutation: M.alvus Pyl tRNA with CGA anticodon
  Promoter: lpp
  Cloning method: Gibson Cloning
  Sequencing primers: 5′ atgtaggtgttccacagggtagc
Gene/Insert 4
  Gene/Insert name: A.fulgidus tRNA with CUA anticodon
  Species: A.fulgidus
  Mutation: CUA anticodon
  Promoter: lpp
  Cloning method: Gibson Cloning
  Sequencing primers: 5′ atgtaggtgttccacagggtagc
Terms and licenses: Academic/Nonprofit Terms; Industry Terms: Not Available to Industry
How to cite: pMB1_1R26PylRS(CbzK)_AfTyrRS(p-I-Phe)_AlvtRNA-ΔNPyl(8)(CGA)_AftRNA-Tyr(A01)(CUA) was a gift from Jason W Chin (Addgene plasmid # 174516 ; http://n2t.net/addgene:174516 ; RRID:Addgene_174516)
